Addgene plasmid #159900: pSEM235 - [Pmlc-1 | mcherry | cbr-tbb-2 UTR]
Purpose: Fluorescent co-injection marker to identify extrachromosomal arrays in C. elegans
Depositing lab: Christian Froekjaer-Jensen. Depositing organization: King Abdullah University of Science and Technology (KAUST). Publication: Characterizing a strong pan-muscular promoter (Pmlc-1) as a fluorescent co-injection marker to select for single-copy insertions. El Mouridi S, Peng Y, Frokjaer-Jensen C. MicroPubl Biol. 2020 Sep 3;2020. doi: 10.17912/micropub.biology.000302. PubMed 32908967.
Backbone
  Vector backbone: pDEST R4-R3
  Vector type: Worm Expression
Growth in bacteria
  Bacterial resistance: Ampicillin, 100 μg/mL
  Growth temperature: 37°C
  Growth strain: DH5alpha
  Copy number: High Copy
Gene/Insert
  Gene/Insert name: Pmlc-1 | mcherry | cbr-tbb-2 UTR
  Species: C. elegans (nematode)
  Promoter: Pmlc-1
  Cloning method: Gateway Cloning
  Sequencing primers: 5′ M13F; 3′ M13R
Terms and licenses: Academic/Nonprofit Terms; Industry Terms: Not Available to Industry
Depositor comments: Synthetic Genome Biology lab @ KAUST www.wormbuilder.org
How to cite: pSEM235 - [Pmlc-1 | mcherry | cbr-tbb-2 UTR] was a gift from Christian Froekjaer-Jensen (Addgene plasmid # 159900 ; http://n2t.net/addgene:159900 ; RRID:Addgene_159900)
