[The description below was written by a language model from this plasmid's Addgene catalogue record and pLannotate feature annotations shown in this document.]
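Description:
pSEM235 is a 5,625 nt C. elegans expression plasmid assembled by three-fragment Gateway cloning into the pDEST R4-R3 destination backbone. It is maintained in E. coli as a high-copy plasmid through a ColE1/pUC-type origin and selected with ampicillin via the β-lactamase gene and its native promoter. Short remnants of lacZα, the pBR322 bom region and rop are also annotated in the backbone but are only fragments.

The payload is a single transcription unit laid out between the Gateway recombination scars. The region between attB4 and attB1 holds the mlc-1 promoter, described in the associated publication title as a strong pan-muscular promoter. The attB1–attB2 interval carries the mCherry coding sequence, and the attB2–attB3 interval carries the cbr-tbb-2 3′ UTR, which supplies the 3′ end-processing signals. The automated annotation detects mCherry only as separated fragments, with brief partial matches to sfCherry2 and mNeonGreen at the start of the reading frame. This pattern would be consistent with a worm-adapted, intron-containing version of the gene, although the record does not state this. Likewise, the 3′ UTR is recognised only as short patches of similarity to the C. elegans tbb-2 terminator, as might be expected if the "cbr" prefix denotes a related-species orthologue. A small hit to the TEF terminator inside the promoter segment is probably spurious.

The plasmid serves as a red fluorescent co-injection marker. Included in an injection mix, it labels the muscle of animals carrying extrachromosomal arrays, so transgenic worms can be identified. In single-copy insertion experiments, array-bearing animals can be distinguished from true integrants that have lost the array.
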