Features (pLannotate 1.2.2; 17 found; start..end, strand, type, name):
      1..158     +  CDS            lacZα (fragment): LacZα fragment of β-galactosidase; lacZ fragment
    164..263     -  misc_feature   bom (fragment): basis of mobility region from pBR322
    365..400     -  CDS            rop (fragment): Rop protein, which maintains plasmids at low copy number; rop
    495..599     +  promoter       AmpR promoter: bla
    600..1460    +  CDS            AmpR: β-lactamase; bla; confers resistance to ampicillin, carbenicillin, and related antibiotics
   1631..2219    +  rep_origin     ori: high-copy-number ColE1/pMB1/pBR322/pUC origin of replication
   2401..2421    +  protein_bind   attB4: mutant version of attB; core recombination site for the Gateway® BP reaction BP Clonase™
   2837..2853    -  terminator     TEF terminator (fragment): Ashbya gossypii TEF terminator
   3737..3761    +  protein_bind   attB1: mutant version of attB; recombination site for the Gateway® BP reaction BP Clonase™
   3769..3792    +  CDS            mNeonGreen (fragment): bright monomeric yellow-green fluorescent protein derived from LanYFP (Shaner et al., 2013)
   3853..3978    +  CDS            sfCherry2 (fragment): sfCherry2 is a basic (constitutively fluorescent) fluorescent protein published in 2017, derived from Discosoma sp.. It is reported to be a monomer.
   4272..4919    +  CDS            mCherry (fragment): mCherry is a basic (constitutively fluorescent) red fluorescent protein published in 2004, derived from Discosoma sp.. It is reported to be a very rapidly-maturing monomer with low acid sensitivity.
   4939..4959    -  protein_bind   attB2: mutant version of attB; core recombination site for the Gateway® BP reaction BP Clonase™
   5104..5122    +  terminator     tbb-2 terminator (fragment): tbb-2; transcription terminator for the C. elegans tubulin beta-2 gene
   5174..5198    +  terminator     tbb-2 terminator (fragment): tbb-2; transcription terminator for the C. elegans tubulin beta-2 gene
   5248..5264    +  terminator     tbb-2 terminator (fragment): tbb-2; transcription terminator for the C. elegans tubulin beta-2 gene
   5602..5622    -  protein_bind   attB3: mutant version of attB; core recombination site for the Gateway® BP reaction BP Clonase™
>Addgene plasmid #159900 | pSEM235 - [Pmlc-1 | mcherry | cbr-tbb-2 UTR] | addgene full sequence | sequence record 315129 | Addgene NGS Result
ATTCACTGGCCGTCGTTTTACAACGTCGTGACTGGGAAAACCCTGGCGTTACCCAACTTAATCGCCTTGC
AGCACATCCCCCTTTCGCCAGCTGGCGTAATAGCGAAGAGGCCCGCACCGATCGCCCTTCCCAACAGTTG
CGCAGCCTGAATGGCGAATGGCGCCTGATGCGGTATTTTCTCCTTACGCATCTGTGCGGTATTTCACACC
GCATATGGTGCACTCTCAGTGCAATCTGCTCTGATGCCGCATAGTTAAGCCAGCCCCGACACCCGCCAAC
ACCCGCTGACGCGCCCTGACGGGCTTGTCTGCTCCCGGCATCCGCTTACAGACAAGCTGTGACCGTCTCC
GGGAGCTGCATGTGTCAGAGGTTTTCACCGTCATCACCGAAACGCGCGAGACGAAAGGGCCTCGTGATAC
GCCTATTTTTATAGGTTAATGTCATGATAATAATGGTTTCTTAGACGTCAGGTGGCACTTTTCGGGGAAA
TGTGCGCGGAACCCCTATTTGTTTATTTTTCTAAATACATTCAAATATGTATCCGCTCATGAGACAATAA
CCCTGATAAATGCTTCAATAATATTGAAAAAGGAAGAGTATGAGTATTCAACATTTCCGTGTCGCCCTTA
TTCCCTTTTTTGCGGCATTTTGCCTTCCTGTTTTTGCTCACCCAGAAACGCTGGTGAAAGTAAAAGATGC
TGAAGATCAGTTGGGTGCACGAGTGGGTTACATCGAACTGGATCTCAACAGCGGTAAGATCCTTGAGAGT
TTTCGCCCCGAAGAACGTTTTCCAATGATGAGCACTTTTAAAGTTCTGCTATGTGGCGCGGTATTATCCC
GTATTGACGCCGGGCAAGAGCAACTCGGTCGCCGCATACACTATTCTCAGAATGACTTGGTTGAGTACTC
ACCAGTCACAGAAAAGCATCTTACGGATGGCATGACAGTAAGAGAATTATGCAGTGCTGCCATAACCATG
AGTGATAACACTGCGGCCAACTTACTTCTGACAACGATCGGAGGACCGAAGGAGCTAACCGCTTTTTTGC
ACAACATGGGGGATCATGTAACTCGCCTTGATCGTTGGGAACCGGAGCTGAATGAAGCCATACCAAACGA
CGAGCGTGACACCACGATGCCTGTAGCAATGGCAACAACGTTGCGCAAACTATTAACTGGCGAACTACTT
ACTCTAGCTTCCCGGCAACAATTAATAGACTGGATGGAGGCGGATAAAGTTGCAGGACCACTTCTGCGCT
CGGCCCTTCCGGCTGGCTGGTTTATTGCTGATAAATCTGGAGCCGGTGAGCGTGGCTCTCGCGGTATCAT
TGCAGCACTGGGGTCAGATGGTAAGCCCTCCCGTATCGTAGTTATCTACACGACGGGGAGTCAGGCAACT
ATGGATGAACGAAATAGACAGATCGCTGAGATAGGTGCCTCACTGATTAAGCATTGGTAACTGTCAGACC
AAGTTTACTCATATATACTTTAGATTGATTTAAAACTTCATTTTTAATTTAAAAGGATCTAGGTGAAGAT
CCTTTTTGATAATCTCATGACCAAAATCCCTTAACGTGAGTTTTCGTTCCACTGAGCGTCAGACCCCGTA
GAAAAGATCAAAGGATCTTCTTGAGATCCTTTTTTTCTGCGCGTAATCTGCTGCTTGCAAACAAAAAAAC
CACCGCTACCAGCGGTGGTTTGTTTGCCGGATCAAGAGCTACCAACTCTTTTTCCGAAGGTAACTGGCTT
CAGCAGAGCGCAGATACCAAATACTGTTCTTCTAGTGTAGCCGTAGTTAGGCCACCACTTCAAGAACTCT
GTAGCACCGCCTACATACCTCGCTCTGCTAATCCTGTTACCAGTGGCTGCTGCCAGTGGCGATAAGTCGT
GTCTTACCGGGTTGGACTCAAGACGATAGTTACCGGATAAGGCGCAGCGGTCGGGCTGAACGGGGGGTTC
GTGCACACAGCCCAGCTTGGAGCGAACGACCTACACCGAACTGAGATACCTACAGCGTGAGCTATGAGAA
AGCGCCACGCTTCCCGAAGGGAGAAAGGCGGACAGGTATCCGGTAAGCGGCAGGGTCGGAACAGGAGAGC
GCACGAGGGAGCTTCCAGGGGGAAACGCCTGGTATCTTTATAGTCCTGTCGGGTTTCGCCACCTCTGACT
TGAGCGTCGATTTTTGTGATGCTCGTCAGGGGGGCGGAGCCTATGGAAAAACGCCAGCAACGCGGCCTTT
TTACGGTTCCTGGTCTTTTGCTGGCCTTTTGCTCACATGTTCTTTCCTGCGTTATCCCCTGATTCTGTGG
ATAACCGTATTACCGCCTTTGAGTGAGCTGATACCAGCGGATAACAATTTCACACAGGAAACAGCTATGA
CCATGATTACGCCAAGCTATCAACTTTGTATAGAAAAGTTGAGCGTTTCTGCCAGCTGACGCATTATCTT
AAAAGCTGTTTTCAGATAAGAGCACTGGTAGACAGAACACTCAATAGAAAATCAGATGAAAAAGTTTGAA
AGTTGAGGAATCAAAAAAGTTATCCTTGTTAATTTAGGATATGAGTAAGAACCTCTTGTCACACTAATTC
TGATGGAAGGTTTTTTTTTCTGAATCGTTTCTGAATTGTCTCCAATGAGAGTATAGTTCGAAACACAATT
TTTGTCTGTTATTCAATGACATCAAAATTATTGATTTCAAAAATAGCTGCAAATCCTAAAATCAAAAATC
ACTGCGTATGTCAAAACTTTGAAGATTGTGTGAAAATCAATATTTGCTCTGTTTCATCCTATCTTAAAAT
ACGCCCGATTAATTATTTCATTTTAACAAAACTTGAAAAAAAACTATACAAATAGATTTCACAAGTAGTT
GAAACAATTAGTAGGAAAATTATAATTTATACCAGAAAAATATATGTCAAAAAAAATTATCGTTAGTGAA
ATATTATAAACAGATATTACTGGAACCATCTGATAAATTCAGTATGTCCCATTTAGTCATGTTATGAAAA
TTAAAATTTATAATCAAGTTCCAAAACAAAAGAGTTTCAGATTTTCAAGTTTTCAATTATCCTGTTTGTT
GGAAATGTTGAATTTAAACCTTCCTTTCCAACTCAAAACAAATTCTGATTATGTTGTGCCCTGCTCAGAT
TTAAAGCTCGGATGATCTATTCCCTTTCCCTTATTGCATCCCCTCATTTATCCGATCGAGCAACTTTTTC
GATGGCGGGTAAGAGGCATCGCGACGCAAGCAAGGCGAGAGTTTTGCCCATCTTCTTGGAAACCTCCGAC
GGGTGCCTGATGTTAGCACCACGGGGGCGGTGCGCCTCTTGTGTAAAGTTGTTGAGATTTGCTCAAACAG
CCCTCCCCTCGACGCGGGGCCCAACGAGTGTAAAAGGCAGACAAAAGCGACGGATAATCTTCAGTTAGTC
TCAGTTCACTACTCAGTACAGTCCACAAAATGGTGAGTTGGATTTTTTAATAAGTTATTTGAAAAGCATG
AGTTTCTGTATAGGAATAGGAGTGCGTTCATATATATTTTGATTTAACCTGTCTATATTGTATTTAAAAA
ATTATTTATTTTGAATCAGAGGTTCTATAATCAGTTTCATCTTTAAAAAATTTCTGGTAAATTAAGAACG
TAACATTTAGATTTAGGCTTTGTTTAAAAATCAAGCAATTAAATCGACTATAAAATTGTCAATATGTTCT
CAATTTTCCAGTCCAAGGCCGCCAAGACAAGTTTGTACAAAAAAGCAGGCTTGGTGTCCAAGGGAGAGGA
GGATAACATGGCTATCATCAAGGTATTTTCCTGCATTTTTCAACTGGGAAAATGAAAGAAAATCGATAAT
TTCAGGAGTTCATGAGATTCAAGGTCCACATGGAGGGATCCGTCAACGGACACGAGTTCGAGATCGAGGG
AGAGGGAGAGGGAAGACCATACGAGGGAACCCAGACCGCTAAGCTTAAGGTCACCAAGGTAAGATATGGG
AAAGAAGGAAAAAACCGAGATTTTACTTGAAAAATTGAATTTTTCGCGGGATTTTCACCAAAAATTGTTG
AATATTCATTATTTCACGCTGTAAAACAAAAATAAAAATAATCAAAAACTACGTTGAAATCGCGTTTTTA
AGCGAATTTTCTTCAGAATTGCCAGATTTTAACCCCAAATTTTGCAGTTTTTAAATAAAATTTCACCTTT
TCGGCTCAAATTGTAGATTTTCCTGAAAATTTAGTACAAAAAACAATTTCCTCGTAAATTTTTCAAATTT
TCAGGGAGGACCACTTCCATTCGCTTGGGATATCCTTTCCCCACAGTTCATGTACGGATCCAAGGCTTAC
GTCAAGCACCCAGCTGATATCCCAGATTACCTTAAGCTTTCCTTCCCAGAGGGATTCAAGTGGGAGAGAG
TCATGAACTTCGAGGATGGAGGAGTCGTCACCGTCACCCAGGATTCCTCCCTTCAGGATGGAGAGTTCAT
CTACAAGGTAAGTTATGTAGAGACCTTTACTAACTAACTAGGTCTCAAACATTTTCAGGTCAAGCTTAGA
GGAACCAACTTCCCATCCGATGGACCAGTCATGCAGAAGAAGACCATGGGATGGGAGGCTTCCTCCGAGA
GAATGTACCCAGAGGATGGAGCTCTTAAGGGAGAGATCAAGCAGAGACTTAAGCTTAAGGATGGAGGACA
CTACGATGCTGAGGTCAAGACCACCTACAAGGTAAGTTCTTTAGAGACCTTTACTAACTAACTAGGTCTC
AGTAATTTTCAGGCTAAGAAGCCAGTCCAGCTTCCAGGAGCTTACAACGTCAACATCAAGCTTGATATCA
CCTCCCACAACGAGGATTACACCATCGTCGAGCAGTACGAGAGAGCTGAGGGAAGACACTCCACCGGAGG
AATGGATGAGCTTTACAAGGGATCAGGTAGTGGCAACCCAGCTTTCTTGTACAAAGTGGAATAGATTCTC
GACACCCCTAACTTCCATCACAAGCATTCTATTTCTTTCCACAACCTTCTTAAACCCCCCGTATTCGTTT
CTTCCCTCACTTGTCTCTCTCACCCGCCCCGCTCTCCGACGTCATCCACCACCCATCCATTCACTAATTT
ATTTGCTTTTTTGATTGTTTTTCTTCTCGGAGACGTTCGCCGTCCCAAGTTTTATCTCTGAAATTTGCGT
CTGAGTGAAGTGAATGCTGAAGTTTCGTGTAGTTCTCAAGATAGCGGCCCAAAAGTGCATTTGAGCACAA
ATATTTGTATTGTGGTTTTTTGATTTCTTTAAGAAGTAGCCGCAATGGGTTTCGAAATCTGTTAGGATAT
TATGCTTGTCTGAGAAAAAAAAACGGTGAGACGCAGAGAAATAGTGTCTGCGTCTCCACTTAATATGTGC
TATTTAGGCTCTCCGCTTCGATATCGCTACCGTATTCAGACTGCAAAAAATACTCTAACCTTTTTTTTCT
CAGACAAGCATAATAACAATAGGTAAAAAAAACTGAACCTATTTATTCAAAACTTGATTGGTAAAACATT
ATATAGAGAAACCGAAAAATATACAATTGAATCCTAGGTTAAATTCGCCGCCTTCACAAATCCATTCTGC
TCAACTTTATTATACATAGTTGATA
